>Addgene plasmid #111334 | T7-U1 | addgene full sequence | sequence record 217659 | Addgene NGS Result
GCAATTAATGTGAGTTAGCTCACTCATTAGGCACCCCAGGCTTTACACTTTATGCTTCCGGCTCGTATGT
TGTGTGGAATTGTGAGCGGATAACAATTTCACACAGGAAACAGCTATGACATGATTACGAATTCTAATAC
GACTCACTATAGGATACTTACCTTAAGATATCAGAGGAGATCAAGAAGTCCTACTGATCAAACATGCGCT
TCCAATAGTAGAAGGACGTTAAGCATTTATCATTGAACTATAATTGTTCATTGAAGTCATTGATGCAAAC
TCCTTGGTCACACACACATACGGCGCGGAAGGCGTGTTTGCTGACGTTTCCATTCCCTTGTTTCAATCAT
TGGTTAATCCCTTGATTCCTTTGGGGATTTTTGGGTTAAACTGATTTTTGGGGCCCTTTGTTTCTTCTGC
CTGGAGAAGTTTGACACCAAATTCAAATTGGTGTTAGGGGAGCTGGGGCCTTTCAAAAGAGAGCTTTGTA
GAGGCATTCTTTTTGACTACTTTTCTCTAGCGTGCCATTTTAGTTTTTGACGGCAGATTCGAATGAACTT
AAGTTTATGATGAAGGTATGGCTGTTGAGATTATTTGGTCGGGATTGTAGTTTGAAGATGTGCTCTTTTG
AGCAGTCTCAACTTTGCTCGTTCCCGTTATGGGAAAAATTTTGGAAGGTCTTGGTAGGAACGGGTGGATC
TTATAATTTTTGATTTATTTTCAGCTGAAGCTTGGCACTGGCCGTCGTTTTACAACGTCGTGACTGGGAA
AACCCTGGCGTTACCCAACTTAATCGCCTTGCAGCACATCCCCCTTTCGCCAGCTGGCGTAATAGCGAAG
AGGCCCGCACCGATCGCCCTTCCCAACAGTTGCGCAGCCTGAATGGCGAATGGCGCCTGATGCGGTATTT
TCTCCTTACGCATCTGTGCGGTATTTCACACCGCATATGGTGCACTCTCAGTACAATCTGCTCTGATGCC
GCATAGTTAAGCCAGCCCCGACACCCGCCAACACCCGCTGACGCGCCCTGACGGGCTTGTCTGCTCCCGG
CATCCGCTTACAGACAAGCTGTGACCGTCTCCGGGAGCTGCATGTGTCAGAGGTTTTCACCGTCATCACC
GAAACGCGCGAGACGAAAGGGCCTCGTGATACGCCTATTTTTATAGGTTAATGTCATGATAATAATGGTT
TCTTAGACGTCAGGTGGCACTTTTCGGGGAAATGTGCGCGGAACCCCTATTTGTTTATTTTTCTAAATAC
ATTCAAATATGTATCCGCTCATGAGACAATAACCCTGATAAATGCTTCAATAATATTGAAAAAGGAAGAG
TATGAGTATTCAACATTTCCGTGTCGCCCTTATTCCCTTTTTTGCGGCATTTTGCCTTCCTGTTTTTGCT
CACCCAGAAACGCTGGTGAAAGTAAAAGATGCTGAAGATCAGTTGGGTGCACGAGTGGGTTACATCGAAC
TGGATCTCAACAGCGGTAAGATCCTTGAGAGTTTTCGCCCCGAAGAACGTTTTCCAATGATGAGCACTTT
TAAAGTTCTGCTATGTGGCGCGGTATTATCCCGTATTGACGCCGGGCAAGAGCAACTCGGTCGCCGCATA
CACTATTCTCAGAATGACTTGGTTGAGTACTCACCAGTCACAGAAAAGCATCTTACGGATGGCATGACAG
TAAGAGAATTATGCAGTGCTGCCATAACCATGAGTGATAACACTGCGGCCAACTTACTTCTGACAACGAT
CGGAGGACCGAAGGAGCTAACCGCTTTTTTGCACAACATGGGGGATCATGTAACTCGCCTTGATCGTTGG
GAACCGGAGCTGAATGAAGCCATACCAAACGACGAGCGTGACACCACGATGCCTGTAGCAATGGCAACAA
CGTTGCGCAAACTATTAACTGGCGAACTACTTACTCTAGCTTCCCGGCAACAATTAATAGACTGGATGGA
GGCGGATAAAGTTGCAGGACCACTTCTGCGCTCGGCCCTTCCGGCTGGCTGGTTTATTGCTGATAAATCT
GGAGCCGGTGAGCGTGGGTCTCGCGGTATCATTGCAGCACTGGGGCCAGATGGTAAGCCCTCCCGTATCG
TAGTTATCTACACGACGGGGAGTCAGGCAACTATGGATGAACGAAATAGACAGATCGCTGAGATAGGTGC
CTCACTGATTAAGCATTGGTAACTGTCAGACCAAGTTTACTCATATATACTTTAGATTGATTTAAAACTT
CATTTTTAATTTAAAAGGATCTAGGTGAAGATCCTTTTTGATAATCTCATGACCAAAATCCCTTAACGTG
AGTTTTCGTTCCACTGAGCGTCAGACCCCGTAGAAAAGATCAAAGGATCTTCTTGAGATCCTTTTTTTCT
GCGCGTAATCTGCTGCTTGCAAACAAAAAAACCACCGCTACCAGCGGTGGTTTGTTTGCCGGATCAAGAG
CTACCAACTCTTTTTCCGAAGGTAACTGGCTTCAGCAGAGCGCAGATACCAAATACTGTTCTTCTAGTGT
AGCCGTAGTTAGGCCACCACTTCAAGAACTCTGTAGCACCGCCTACATACCTCGCTCTGCTAATCCTGTT
ACCAGTGGCTGCTGCCAGTGGCGATAAGTCGTGTCTTACCGGGTTGGACTCAAGACGATAGTTACCGGAT
AAGGCGCAGCGGTCGGGCTGAACGGGGGGTTCGTGCACACAGCCCAGCTTGGAGCGAACGACCTACACCG
AACTGAGATACCTACAGCGTGAGCTATGAGAAAGCGCCACGCTTCCCGAAGGGAGAAAGGCGGACAGGTA
TCCGGTAAGCGGCAGGGTCGGAACAGGAGAGCGCACGAGGGAGCTTCCAGGGGGAAACGCCTGGTATCTT
TATAGTCCTGTCGGGTTTCGCCACCTCTGACTTGAGCGTCGATTTTTGTGATGCTCGTCAGGGGGGCGGA
GCCTATGGAAAAACGCCAGCAACGCGGCCTTTTTACGGTTCCTGGCCTTTTGCTGGCCTTTTGCTCACAT
GTTCTTTCCTGCGTTATCCCCTGATTCTGTGGATAACCGTATTACCGCCTTTGAGTGAGCTGATACCGCT
CGCCGCAGCCGAACGACCGAGCGCAGCGAGTCAGTGAGCGAGGAAGCGGAAGAGCGCCCAATACGCAAAC
CGCCTCTCCCCGCGCGTTGGCCGATTCATTAATGCAGCTGGCACGACAGGTTTCCCGACTGGAAAGCGGG
CAGTGAGCGCAAC
Features (pLannotate 1.2.2; 12 found; start..end, strand, type, name):
      6..27      +  protein_bind   CAP binding site: CAP binding activates transcription in the presence of cAMP. E. coli catabolite activator protein
     42..72      +  promoter       lac promoter: promoter for the E. coli lac operon
     80..96      +  protein_bind   lac operator: The lac repressor binds to the lac operator to inhibit transcription in E. coli. This inhibition can be relieved by adding lactose or isopropyl-β-D-thiogalactopyranoside (IPTG). lac repressor encoded by lacI
    135..153     +  promoter       T7 promoter: promoter for bacteriophage T7 RNA polymerase
    153..720     +  ncRNA          U1 yeast: Accession: RF00488 - Yeast U1 spliceosomal RNA
    736..890     +  CDS            lacZα (fragment): LacZα fragment of β-galactosidase; lacZ fragment
    896..995     -  misc_feature   bom (fragment): basis of mobility region from pBR322
   1097..1132    -  CDS            rop (fragment): Rop protein, which maintains plasmids at low copy number; rop
   1227..1331    +  promoter       AmpR promoter: bla
   1332..2192    +  CDS            AmpR: β-lactamase; bla; confers resistance to ampicillin, carbenicillin, and related antibiotics
   2363..2951    +  rep_origin     ori: high-copy-number ColE1/pMB1/pBR322/pUC origin of replication
   3134..3226    +  CDS            lacI (fragment): lac repressor; lacI; The lac repressor binds to the lac operator to inhibit transcription in E. coli. This inhibition can be relieved by adding lactose or isopropyl-β-D-thiogalactopyranoside (IPTG).
