[The description below was written by a language model from this plasmid's Addgene catalogue record and pLannotate feature annotations shown in this document.]
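Description:
T7-U1 is a small pUC19-based bacterial plasmid (about 3.2 kb in the sequenced record) that serves as a template source for in vitro transcription of the budding yeast U1 spliceosomal snRNA. It is propagated in E. coli at high copy number from the ColE1/pUC-type origin and is selected with ampicillin through the β-lactamase (AmpR) gene and its native promoter. The remaining annotated backbone elements are typical pUC remnants: the CAP binding site, lac promoter and lac operator upstream of the cloning region, an interrupted lacZα fragment downstream of the insert, and short fragments of bom, rop and lacI that are not expected to be functional.

The payload is the 568 bp Saccharomyces cerevisiae snR19 gene, which encodes U1 snRNA. It sits in the former polylinker, directly abutting a bacteriophage T7 promoter in the same orientation. In the feature table the promoter ends at the position where the ncRNA annotation begins, so T7 RNA polymerase should initiate at or very near the 5′ end of the U1 sequence and produce a transcript closely matching the natural snRNA. No T7 terminator is annotated, which suggests that transcripts are made by run-off from a template cut downstream of the insert, although the record does not state how the 3′ end is defined.

Although it is catalogued as a bacterial expression vector, the stated purpose is synthesis of U1 RNA in vitro rather than expression in cells. Such transcripts are typically used in RNA–protein binding and spliceosome biochemistry experiments, consistent with the associated work on the specificity of snRNA binding by a yeast splicing factor.
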