Addgene plasmid #111334: T7-U1
Purpose: for in vitro snRNA transcription
Depositing lab: Christine Guthrie. Depositing organization: University of California, San Francisco (UCSF). Publication: Specificity of Prp24 binding to RNA: a role for Prp24 in the dynamic interaction of U4 and U6 snRNAs. Ghetti A, Company M, Abelson J. RNA. 1995 Apr;1(2):132-45. PubMed 7585243.
Backbone
  Vector backbone: pUC19
  Vector type: Bacterial Expression
Growth in bacteria
  Bacterial resistance: Ampicillin, 100 μg/mL
  Growth temperature: 37°C
  Growth strain: DH5alpha
  Copy number: High Copy
Gene/Insert
  Gene/Insert name: snR19 (alt name: U1)
  Species: S. cerevisiae (budding yeast)
  Insert size (bp): 568
Terms and licenses: Academic/Nonprofit Terms; Industry Terms: Not Available to Industry
Depositor comments: for in vitro transcription from T7 promoter
How to cite: T7-U1 was a gift from Christine Guthrie (Addgene plasmid # 111334 ; http://n2t.net/addgene:111334 ; RRID:Addgene_111334)
